>Addgene plasmid #185235 | pST_APOA4_ANDDA_52-358 (pBS0744) | addgene full sequence | sequence record 363720 | Addgene NGS Result
ACGTCGACGGATCGGGAGATCTCCCGATCCCCTATGGTGCACTCTCAGTACAATCTGCTCTGATGCCGCA
TAGTTAAGCCAGTATCTGCTCCCTGCTTGTGTGTTGGAGGTCGCTGAGTAGTGCGCGAGCAAAATTTAAG
CTACAACAAGGCAAGGCTTGACCGACAATTGCATGAAGAATCTGCTTAGGGTTAGGCGTTTTGCGCTGCT
TCGCGATGTACGGGCCAGATATACGCGTTGACATTGATTATTGACTAGTTATTAATAGTAATCAATTACG
GGGTCATTAGTTCATAGCCCATATATGGAGTTCCGCGTTACATAACTTACGGTAAATGGCCCGCCTGGCT
GACCGCCCAACGACCCCCGCCCATTGACGTCAATAATGACGTATGTTCCCATAGTAACGCCAATAGGGAC
TTTCCATTGACGTCAATGGGTGGAGTATTTACGGTAAACTGCCCACTTGGCAGTACATCAAGTGTATCAT
ATGCCAAGTACGCCCCCTATTGACGTCAATGACGGTAAATGGCCCGCCTGGCATTATGCCCAGTACATGA
CCTTATGGGACTTTCCTACTTGGCAGTACATCTACGTATTAGTCATCGCTATTACCATGGTGATGCGGTT
TTGGCAGTACATCAATGGGCGTGGATAGCGGTTTGACTCACGGGGATTTCCAAGTCTCCACCCCATTGAC
GTCAATGGGAGTTTGTTTTGGCACCAAAATCAACGGGACTTTCCAAAATGTCGTAACAACTCCGCCCCAT
TGACGCAAATGGGCGGTAGGCGTGTACGGTGGGAGGTCTATATAAGCAGAGCTCTCTGGCTAACTAGAGA
ACCCACTGCTTACTGGCTTATCGAAATTAATACGACTCACTATAGGGAGACCCAAGCTGGCTAGCCACCA
TGAGCGAGATCGGCAAGCAGTTGAACACACTGCTCCAGGATAATCTCCAGAACGTGAACCTGTACGCAGG
AGATCTCAGGTCTCAGCTGACACCCTTTGCCACCCAGCTGCACGCCCAGCTGACCCAGGACAGCGAAAAG
CTGAAGGAGCAGATCAGACTGGAGCTGGAAGAGATCCGGCTGAAAATTTCACCCAATGTGGACGAGGTGC
AGAAGGCTCTGACCAAGAACATCGAGGAGCTGCAGCTTAAAATGACCCCCTTCGCCAAGGAGTTTCACAC
CCGGGTGCAGGAGAACACCGAGGCCCTGCGACAGCAGATCACCCCTTTCACCCAGGAGATCCAGGCAACC
CTGCAGGAGAACGTGGGGAATCTGCAGACAGTCCTGACCCCCTACGCCGAAAAGCTGCAGGAGGAGATCA
ATAAGAACGTGGACCAGGTGAAAGAAAAGCTGACACCCTACGCAGACGAACTGATGGGGAAGATCGACCA
GAACGTCGAGGAACTCCGGAAGTCCCTGAGCCCATACACCCAGGAGGTTCAGGACAAACTCAATCAGCAG
ATCGAGGTTATGGCCTTCCAGATGAAGAAGACCGGGGAGGAGCTGCGGACCAAGATCAGCGAAAAGGCCG
AGGACCTGAAGAAGGACCTGTCACTGTACTCAAACGAGATCAAGGAGAAACTGAACGGGAACGTGGACGA
GATTCGGCAGAGCCTCATGCCCTACCTGGGGGACCTGAACAACCAGATGACCCAGCGCATGGAGGAATTT
AGCCAGAGCCTGTCCCCCTACGGCGAGAACCTGAACCGCATTATCATCCAGAAAGCTGGTGAGATGCAGC
AGAAGCTGGGCCCCTACACCGAAGGGATCCAGGACCAGCTGGATGTGCTGGAGAAGGACATCCGGGAGAA
GATCAGCAGCTTTTGAACCCGCTGATCAGCCTCGACTGTGCCTTCTAGTTGCCAGCCATCTGTTGTTTGC
CCCTCCCCCGTGCCTTCCTTGACCCTGGAAGGTGCCACTCCCACTGTCCTTTCCTAATAAAATGAGGAAA
TTGCATCGCATTGTCTGAGTAGGTGTCATTCTATTCTGGGGGGTGGGGTGGGGCAGGACAGCAAGGGGGA
GGATTGGGAAGACAATAGCAGGCATGCTGGGGATGCGGTGGGCTCTATGGCTTCTGAGGCGGAAAGAACC
AGCTGGGGCTCTAGGGGGTATCCCC
[124 nt withheld, positions 2126-2249]
C
[91 nt withheld, positions 2251-2341]
A
[49 nt withheld, positions 2343-2391]
CCTTTGACGTTGGAGTCCACGTTCTTT
[37 nt withheld, positions 2419-2455]
ACCCTATCTCGGTCTATTCTTTTGATTTATAAGGGATTTTGCCGATTTCGGCCTATTGGTTAAAAAATGA
GCTGATTTAACAAAAATTTAACGCGAATTAATTCTGTGGAATGTGTGTCAGTTAGGGTGTGGAAAGTCCC
CAGGCTCCCCAGCAGGCAGAAGTATGCAAAGCATGCATCTCAATTAGTCAGCAACCAGGTGTGGAAAGTC
CCCAGGCTCCCCAGCAGGCAGAAGTATGCAAAGCATGCATCTCAATTAGTCAGCAACCATAGTCCCGCCC
CTAACTCCGCCCATCCCGCCCCTAACTCCGCCCAGTTCCGCCCATTCTCCGCCCCATGGCTGACTAATTT
TTTTTATTTATGCAGAGGCCGAGGCCGCCTCTGCCTCTGAGCTATTCCAGAAGTAGTGAGGAGGCTTTTT
TGGAGGCCTAGGCTTTTGCAAAAAGCTCCCGGGAGCTTGTATATCCATTTTCGGATCTGATCAGCACGTG
TTGACAATTAATCATCGGCATAGTATATCGGCATAGTATAATACGACAAGGTGAGGAACTAAACCATGGC
CAAGTTGACCAGTGCCGTTCCGGTGCTCACCGCGCGCGACGTCGCCGGAGCGGTCGAGTTCTGGACCGAC
CGGCTCGGGTTCTCCCGGGACTTCGTGGAGGACGACTTCGCCGGTGTGGTCCGGGACGACGTGACCCTGT
TCATCAGCGCGGTCCAGGACCAGGTGGTGCCGGACAACACCCTGGCCTGGGTGTGGGTGCGCGGCCTGGA
CGAGCTGTACGCCGAGTGGTCGGAGGTCGTGTCCACGAACTTCCGGGACGCCTCCGGGCCGGCCATGACC
GAGATCGGCGAGCAGCCGTGGGGGCGGGAGTTCGCCCTGCGCGACCCGGCCGGCAACTGCGTGCACTTCG
TGGCCGAGGAGCAGGACTGACACGTGCTACGAGATTTCGATTCCACCGCCGCCTTCTATGAAAGGTTGGG
CTTCGGAATCGTTTTCCGGGACGCCGGCTGGATGATCCTCCAGCGCGGGGATCTCATGCTGGAGTTCTTC
GCCCACCCCAACTTGTTTATTGCAGCTTATAATGGTTACAAATAAAGCAATAGCATCACAAATTTCACAA
ATAAAGCATTTTTTTCACTGCATTCTAGTTGTGGTTTGTCCAAACTCATCAATGTATCTTATCATGTCTG
TATACCGTCGACCTCTAGCTAGAGCTTGGCGTAATCATGGTCATAGCTGTTTCCTGTGTGAAATTGTTAT
CCGCTCACAATTCCACACAACATACGAGCCGGAAGCATAAAGTGTAAAGCCTGGGGTGCCTAATGAGTGA
GCTAACTTACATTAATTGCGTTGCGCTCACTGCCCGCTTTCCAGTCGGGAAACCTGTCGTGCCAGCTGCA
TTAATGAATCGGCCAACGCGCGGGGAGAGGCGGTTTGCGTATTGGGCGCTCTTCCGCTTCCTCGCTCACT
GACTCGCTGCGCTCGGTCGTTCGGCTGCGGCGAGCGGTATCAGCTCACTCAAAGGCGGTAATACGGTTAT
CCACAGAATCAGGGGATAACGCAGGAAAGAACATGTGAGCAAAAGGCCAGCAAAAGGCCAGGAACCGTAA
AAAGGCCGCGTTGCTGGCGTTTTTCCATAGGCTCCGCCCCCCTGACGAGCATCACAAAAATCGACGCTCA
AGTCAGAGGTGGCGAAACCCGACAGGACTATAAAGATACCAGGCGTTTCCCCCTGGAAGCTCCCTCGTGC
GCTCTCCTGTTCCGACCCTGCCGCTTACCGGATACCTGTCCGCCTTTCTCCCTTCGGGAAGCGTGGCGCT
TTCTCATAGCTCACGCTGTAGGTATCTCAGTTCGGTGTAGGTCGTTCGCTCCAAGCTGGGCTGTGTGCAC
GAACCCCCCGTTCAGCCCGACCGCTGCGCCTTATCCGGTAACTATCGTCTTGAGTCCAACCCGGTAAGAC
ACGACTTATCGCCACTGGCAGCAGCCACTGGTAACAGGATTAGCAGAGCGAGGTATGTAGGCGGTGCTAC
AGAGTTCTTGAAGTGGTGGCCTAACTACGGCTACACTAGAAGAACAGTATTTGGTATCTGCGCTCTGCTG
AAGCCAGTTACCTTCGGAAAAAGAGTTGGTAGCTCTTGATCCGGCAAACAAACCACCGCTGGTAGCGGTG
GTTTTTTTGTTTGCAAGCAGCAGATTACGCGCAGAAAAAAAGGATCTCAAGAAGATCCTTTGATCTTTTC
TACGGGGTCTGACGCTCAGTGGAACGAAAACTCACGTTAAGGGATTTTGGTCATGAGATTATCAAAAAGG
ATCTTCACCTAGATCCTTTTAAATTAAAAATGAAGTTTTAAATCAATCTAAAGTATATATGAGTAAACTT
GGTCTGACAGTTACCAATGCTTAATCAGTGAGGCACCTATCTCAGCGATCTGTCTATTTCGTTCATCCAT
AGTTGCCTGACTCCCCGTCGTGTAGATAACTACGATACGGGAGGGCTTACCATCTGGCCCCAGTGCTGCA
ATGATACCGCGAGACCCACGCTCACCGGCTCCAGATTTATCAGCAATAAACCAGCCAGCCGGAAGGGCCG
AGCGCAGAAGTGGTCCTGCAACTTTATCCGCCTCCATCCAGTCTATTAATTGTTGCCGGGAAGCTAGAGT
AAGTAGTTCGCCAGTTAATAGTTTGCGCAACGTTGTTGCCATTGCTACAGGCATCGTGGTGTCACGCTCG
TCGTTTGGTATGGCTTCATTCAGCTCCGGTTCCCAACGATCAAGGCGAGTTACATGATCCCCCATGTTGT
GCAAAAAAGCGGTTAGCTCCTTCGGTCCTCCGATCGTTGTCAGAAGTAAGTTGGCCGCAGTGTTATCACT
CATGGTTATGGCAGCACTGCATAATTCTCTTACTGTCATGCCATCCGTAAGATGCTTTTCTGTGACTGGT
GAGTACTCAACCAAGTCATTCTGAGAATAGTGTATGCGGCGACCGAGTTGCTCTTGCCCGGCGTCAATAC
GGGATAATACCGCGCCACATAGCAGAACTTTAAAAGTGCTCATCATTGGAAAACGTTCTTCGGGGCGAAA
ACTCTCAAGGATCTTACCGCTGTTGAGATCCAGTTCGATGTAACCCACTCGTGCACCCAACTGATCTTCA
GCATCTTTTACTTTCACCAGCGTTTCTGGGTGAGCAAAAACAGGAAGGCAAAATGCCGCAAAAAAGGGAA
TAAGGGCGACACGGAAATGTTGAATACTCATACTCTTCCTTTTTCAATATTATTGAAGCATTTATCAGGG
TTATTGTCTCATGAGCGGATACATATTTGAATGTATTTAGAAAAATAAACAAATAGGGGTTCCGCGCACA
TTTCCCCGAAAAGTGCCACCTG
Features (pLannotate 1.2.2; 20 found; start..end, strand, type, name):
     33..85      -  misc_feature   bom (fragment): basis of mobility region from pBR322
    240..619     +  enhancer       CMV enhancer: human cytomegalovirus immediate early enhancer
    620..823     +  promoter       CMV promoter: human cytomegalovirus (CMV) immediate early promoter
    819..852     +  LTR            5' LTR (truncated) (fragment): truncated 5' long terminal repeat (LTR) from HIV-1
    868..886     +  promoter       T7 promoter: promoter for bacteriophage T7 RNA polymerase
   1856..2080    +  polyA_signal   bGH poly(A) signal: bovine growth hormone polyadenylation signal
   2084..2105    +  promoter       SV40 promoter (fragment): SV40 enhancer and early promoter
   2126..2554    +  rep_origin     f1 ori (sequence partly withheld): f1 bacteriophage origin of replication; arrow indicates direction of (+) strand synthesis
   2568..2897    +  promoter       SV40 promoter: SV40 enhancer and early promoter
   2945..2992    +  promoter       EM7 promoter: synthetic bacterial promoter&nbsp
   3011..3385    +  CDS            BleoR: antibiotic-binding protein; Sh ble from Streptoalloteichus hindustanus; confers resistance to bleomycin, phleomycin, and Zeocin™
   3395..3520    +  CDS            ble (fragment): BLE_KLEPN - Experimental evidence at protein level: Swiss-Prot protein existence level 1. Binding protein with a strong affinity to the bleomycin family of antibiotics. Binds to CL990; an antimitotic-antibiotic compound. From Klebsiella pneumoniae.
   3515..3636    +  polyA_signal   SV40 poly(A) signal: SV40 polyadenylation signal
   3709..3725    -  protein_bind   lac operator: The lac repressor binds to the lac operator to inhibit transcription in E. coli. This inhibition can be relieved by adding lactose or isopropyl-β-D-thiogalactopyranoside (IPTG). lac repressor encoded by lacI
   3733..3763    -  promoter       lac promoter: promoter for the E. coli lac operon
   3778..3799    -  protein_bind   CAP binding site: CAP binding activates transcription in the presence of cAMP. E. coli catabolite activator protein
   3812..3904    -  CDS            lacI (fragment): lac repressor; lacI; The lac repressor binds to the lac operator to inhibit transcription in E. coli. This inhibition can be relieved by adding lactose or isopropyl-β-D-thiogalactopyranoside (IPTG).
   4087..4675    -  rep_origin     ori: high-copy-number ColE1/pMB1/pBR322/pUC origin of replication
   4846..5706    -  CDS            AmpR: β-lactamase; bla; confers resistance to ampicillin, carbenicillin, and related antibiotics
   5707..5811    -  promoter       AmpR promoter: bla
