[The description below was written by a language model from this plasmid's Addgene catalogue record and pLannotate feature annotations shown in this document.]
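Description:
pST_APOA4_ANDDA_52-358 (pBS0744) is a 5.8 kb mammalian expression plasmid built on a backbone recorded as YK 02, carrying a 927 bp insert introduced by Gibson cloning. The insert encodes a fragment of an apolipoprotein A-IV-like protein from the Chinese giant salamander (Andrias davidianus); the name suggests that it spans residues 52–358. The plasmid is maintained in E. coli through a high-copy ColE1/pUC-type origin and selected with ampicillin via the bla (AmpR) gene and its native promoter. An f1 origin is also present, which would allow single-stranded DNA production.

The feature table places the human CMV immediate-early enhancer and promoter, followed by a T7 promoter, upstream of an unannotated gap of roughly 970 bp that ends at the bovine growth hormone polyadenylation signal. This gap is where the salamander coding sequence presumably lies, although the annotation does not label the insert or identify any signal peptide or epitope tags, so their presence cannot be confirmed from the record. A second cassette, driven by the SV40 early promoter for mammalian cells and the EM7 promoter for bacteria, expresses the Sh ble gene with an SV40 poly(A) signal, providing Zeocin/bleomycin resistance. Short hits such as the truncated HIV-1 LTR, bom, lacI and Klebsiella ble fragments appear to be backbone remnants or overlapping annotation matches rather than functional parts.

The construct was made for a study screening natural and designed proteins inspired by extremotolerant organisms for condensate formation and attenuation of apoptosis in human cells. This protein was among the worst performers in the apoptosis assay, inducing rather than suppressing cell death. The depositor names pSecTag2 B as the negative control for that assay.
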