Addgene plasmid #185235: pST_APOA4_ANDDA_52-358 (pBS0744)
Purpose: For the mammalian expression of the Chinese giant salamander protein APOA4_ANDDA_52-358. This is one of the bottom performing targets in our apoptosis assay (it induced apoptosis).
Depositing lab: Pamela Silver. Depositing organization: Harvard Medical School. Publication: Natural and Designed Proteins Inspired by Extremotolerant Organisms Can Form Condensates and Attenuate Apoptosis in Human Cells. Veling MT, Nguyen DT, Thadani NN, Oster ME, Rollins NJ, Brock KP, Bethel NP, Lim S, Baker D, Way JC, Marks DS, Chang RL, Silver PA. ACS Synth Biol. 2022 Mar 18;11(3):1292-1302. doi: 10.1021/acssynbio.1c00572. Epub 2022 Feb 18. PubMed 35176859.
Backbone
  Vector backbone: YK 02
  Vector type: Mammalian Expression
Growth in bacteria
  Bacterial resistance: Ampicillin, 100 μg/mL
  Growth temperature: 37°C
  Growth strain: DH5alpha
  Copy number: High Copy
Gene/Insert
  Gene/Insert name: APOA4_ANDDA_52-358
  Species: A. davidianus
  Insert size (bp): 927
  Cloning method: Gibson Cloning
Terms and licenses: Academic/Nonprofit Terms; Industry Terms: Not Available to Industry
Depositor comments: This is one of the bottom performing targets in our apoptosis assay (it induced apoptosis). See supplemental table 2 in our paper to see its performance in our assay. The negative control for this assay is pSecTag2 B which can be obtained from Thermo here https://www.thermofisher.com/order/catalog/product/V90020
How to cite: pST_APOA4_ANDDA_52-358 (pBS0744) was a gift from Pamela Silver (Addgene plasmid # 185235 ; http://n2t.net/addgene:185235 ; RRID:Addgene_185235)
